Addgene plasmid #73690: pAC1448_pmax-mRuby2_PUFa
Purpose: mRuby2_PUFa in pmax-DEST expression vector
Depositing lab: Albert Cheng. Depositing organization: Jackson Laboratory. Publication: Casilio: a versatile CRISPR-Cas9-Pumilio hybrid for gene regulation and genomic labeling. Cheng AW, Jillette N, Lee P, Plaskon D, Fujiwara Y, Wang W, Taghbalout A, Wang H. Cell Res. 2016 Feb;26(2):254-7. doi: 10.1038/cr.2016.3. Epub 2016 Jan 15. PubMed 26768771.
Backbone
  Vector backbone: pAC90-pmax-DEST
  Vector type: Mammalian Expression
Growth in bacteria
  Bacterial resistance: Kanamycin, 50 μg/mL
  Growth temperature: 37°C
  Growth strain: DH5alpha
  Copy number: Unknown
Gene/Insert
  Gene/Insert name: mRuby2_PUFa
  Species: Synthetic
  Promoter: CAGGS + chim intron
  Cloning method: Gateway Cloning
  Sequencing primers: 5′ gggcttgtcgagacagagaagat; 3′ ACCGAGGAGAGGGTTAGGGAT
Terms and licenses: Academic/Nonprofit Terms; Industry Terms: Not Available to Industry
Depositor comments: Please visit http://casil.io for more information, updates and protocols
How to cite: pAC1448_pmax-mRuby2_PUFa was a gift from Albert Cheng (Addgene plasmid # 73690)
