[The description below was written by a language model from this plasmid's Addgene catalogue record and pLannotate feature annotations shown in this document.]
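Description:
pAC1448_pmax-mRuby2_PUFa is a 4.9 kb mammalian expression plasmid built by Gateway cloning into the pAC90-pmax-DEST destination backbone. It is maintained in E. coli through a high-copy ColE1/pUC-type origin and selected with kanamycin via a Tn5 aminoglycoside phosphotransferase (NeoR/KanR) gene, which here appears to be driven only by a fragment of the bacterial bla promoter. No mammalian promoter is annotated for the marker, so the plasmid looks suited to transient transfection rather than drug selection in mammalian cells.

The payload is a synthetic fusion of the red fluorescent protein mRuby2 to PUFa, annotated as a fragment of human PUM1, which corresponds to the Pumilio/PUF RNA-binding domain. The catalogue lists the promoter as CAGGS with a chimeric intron. The feature table detects a CMV enhancer and CMV immediate-early promoter followed by the β-globin/immunoglobulin chimeric intron, which generally improves expression, so the exact promoter composition differs somewhat between the two sources. The open reading frame sits between attB1 and attB2 sites left by the Gateway reaction. A short leader precedes mRuby2, with a His-type tag fragment, a T7 gene 10 leader tag and an Xpress epitope. A V5 tag lies downstream of attB2, though the record does not show whether it is read in frame. An SV40 polyadenylation signal follows the cassette, although it is annotated on the reverse strand.

The associated publication describes the Casilio system, in which Cas9 guide RNAs carry PUF-binding sites that recruit PUF-fused effectors. This construct would therefore supply a fluorescent PUFa module, most plausibly for labelling genomic loci in live cells.
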