Features (pLannotate 1.2.2; 16 found; start..end, strand, type, name):
    140..517     +  enhancer       CMV enhancer: human cytomegalovirus immediate early enhancer
    519..718     +  promoter       CMV promoter: human cytomegalovirus (CMV) immediate early promoter
    813..945     +  intron         chimeric intron: chimera between introns from human β-globin and immunoglobulin heavy chain genes
    960..984     +  protein_bind   attB1: mutant version of attB; recombination site for the Gateway® BP reaction BP Clonase™
   1023..1043    +  CDS            capTEV™ (fragment): composite tag for in vivo biotinylation, TEV protease cleavage, and 6xHis tagging
   1044..1076    +  CDS            T7 tag (gene 10 leader): leader peptide from bacteriophage T7 gene 10 promotes efficient translation in E. coli
   1080..1103    +  CDS            Xpress™ tag: Xpress™ epitope tag, including an enterokinase recognition and cleavage site
   1110..1820    +  CDS            mRuby2: mRuby2 is a basic (constitutively fluorescent) red fluorescent protein published in 2012, derived from Entacmaea quadricolor. It has moderate acid sensitivity.
   1884..2930    +  CDS            PUM1 (fragment): PUM1_HUMAN - Also known as KIAA0099 From Homo sapiens (Human).
   2949..2973    -  protein_bind   attB2: mutant version of attB; recombination site for the Gateway® BP reaction BP Clonase™
   3026..3067    +  CDS            V5 tag: epitope tag from simian virus 5
   3122..3203    -  polyA_signal   SV40 poly(A) signal: SV40 polyadenylation signal
   3226..3294    -  CDS            large T antigen (fragment): large T antigen from SV40 (simian virus 40)
   3401..3988    -  rep_origin     ori: high-copy-number ColE1/pMB1/pBR322/pUC origin of replication
   4069..4863    -  CDS            NeoR/KanR: aminoglycoside phosphotransferase from Tn5; aph(3')-II (or nptII); confers resistance to neomycin, kanamycin, and G418 (Geneticin®)
   4864..4890    -  promoter       AmpR promoter (fragment): bla
>Addgene plasmid #73690 | pAC1448_pmax-mRuby2_PUFa | depositor full sequence | sequence record 136518 | pAC1448_pmax-mRuby2_PUFa sequence 4919 bps
TCAATATTGGCCATTAGCCATATTATTCATTGGTTATATAGCATAAATCAATATTGGCTATTGGCCATTG
CATACGTTGTATCTATATCATAATATGTACATTTATATTGGCTCATGTCCAATATGACCGCCATGTTGGC
ATTGATTATTGACTAGTTATTAATAGTAATCAATTACGGGGTCATTAGTTCATAGCCCATATATGGAGTT
CCGCGTTACATAACTTACGGTAAATGGCCCGCCTGGCTGACCGCCCAACGACCCCCGCCCATTGACGTCA
ATAATGACGTATGTTCCCATAGTAACGCCAATAGGGACTTTCCATTGACGTCAATGGGTGGAGTATTTAC
GGTAAACTGCCCACTTGGCAGTACATCAAGTGTATCATATGCCAAGTCCGCCCCCTATTGACGTCAATGA
CGGTAAATGGCCCGCCTGGCATTATGCCCAGTACATGACCTTACGGGACTTTCCTACTTGGCAGTACATC
TACGTATTAGTCATCGCTATTACCATGGTGATGCGGTTTTGGCAGTACACCAATGGGCGTGGATAGCGGT
TTGACTCACGGGGATTTCCAAGTCTCCACCCCATTGACGTCAATGGGAGTTTGTTTTGGCACCAAAATCA
ACGGGACTTTCCAAAATGTCGTAATAACCCCGCCCCGTTGACGCAAATGGGCGGTAGGCGTGTACGGTGG
GAGGTCTATATAAGCAGAGGTCGTTTAGTGAACCGTCAGATCACTAGTAGCTTTATTGCGGTAGTTTATC
ACAGTTAAATTGCTAACGCAGTCAGTGCTCGACTGATCACAGGTAAGTATCAAGGTTACAAGACAGGTTT
AAGGAGGCCAATAGAAACTGGGCTTGTCGAGACAGAGAAGATTCTTGCGTTTCTGATAGGCACCTATTGG
TCTTACTGACATCCACTTTGCCTTTCTCTCCACAGGGAAAAAACAATTGACAAGTTTGTACAAAAAAGCA
GGCTCCGAATTCACCGGTGCCGCCACCATGGTGCGGGGTTCTCATCATCATCATCATCATGGTATGGCTA
GCATGACTGGTGGACAGCAAATGGGTCGGGATCTGTACGACGATGACGATAAGGATCCGATGGTGTCTAA
GGGCGAAGAGCTGATCAAGGAAAATATGCGTATGAAGGTGGTCATGGAAGGTTCGGTCAACGGCCACCAA
TTCAAATGCACAGGTGAAGGAGAAGGCAATCCGTACATGGGAACTCAAACCATGAGGATCAAAGTCATCG
AGGGAGGACCCCTGCCATTTGCCTTTGACATTCTTGCCACGTCGTTCATGTATGGCAGCCGTACTTTTAT
CAAGTACCCGAAAGGCATTCCTGATTTCTTTAAACAGTCCTTTCCTGAGGGTTTTACTTGGGAAAGAGTT
ACGAGATACGAAGATGGTGGAGTCGTCACCGTCATGCAGGACACCAGCCTTGAGGATGGCTGTCTCGTTT
ACCACGTCCAAGTCAGAGGGGTAAACTTTCCCTCCAATGGTCCCGTGATGCAGAAGAAGACCAAGGGTTG
GGAGCCTAATACAGAGATGATGTATCCAGCAGATGGTGGTCTGAGGGGATACACTCATATGGCACTGAAA
GTTGATGGTGGTGGCCATCTGTCTTGCTCTTTCGTAACAACTTACAGGTCAAAAAAGACCGTCGGGAACA
TCAAGATGCCCGGTATCCATGCCGTTGATCACCGCCTGGAAAGGTTAGAGGAAAGTGACAATGAAATGTT
CGTAGTACAACGCGAACACGCAGTTGCCAAGTTCGCCGGGCTTGGTGGTGGGATGGACGAGCTGTACAAG
GGAGGCGGCGGTAGCGGGCCGGCCGGGATCCTCCCCCCCAAGAAAAAGAGGAAGGTATCTAGAGGCCGCA
GCCGCCTTTTGGAAGATTTTCGAAACAACCGGTACCCCAATTTACAACTGCGGGAGATTGCTGGACATAT
AATGGAATTTTCCCAAGACCAGCATGGGTCCAGATTCATTCAGCTGAAACTGGAGCGTGCCACACCAGCT
GAGCGCCAGCTTGTCTTCAATGAAATCCTCCAGGCTGCCTACCAACTCATGGTGGATGTGTTTGGTAATT
ACGTCATTCAGAAGTTCTTTGAATTTGGCAGTCTTGAACAGAAGCTGGCTTTGGCAGAACGGATTCGAGG
CCACGTCCTGTCATTGGCACTACAGATGTATGGCAGCCGTGTTATCGAGAAAGCTCTTGAGTTTATTCCT
TCAGACCAGCAGAATGAGATGGTTCGGGAACTAGATGGCCATGTCTTGAAGTGTGTGAAAGATCAGAATG
GCAATCACGTGGTTCAGAAATGCATTGAATGTGTACAGCCCCAGTCTTTGCAATTTATCATCGATGCGTT
TAAGGGACAGGTATTTGCCTTATCCACACATCCTTATGGCTGCCGAGTGATTCAGAGAATCCTGGAGCAC
TGTCTCCCTGACCAGACACTCCCTATTTTAGAGGAGCTTCACCAGCACACAGAGCAGCTGGTACAGGATC
AATATGGAAATTATGTAATCCAACATGTACTGGAGCACGGTCGTCCTGAGGATAAAAGCAAAATTGTAGC
AGAAATCCGAGGCAATGTACTTGTATTGAGTCAGCACAAATTTGCAAGCAATGTTGTGGAGAAGTGTGTT
ACTCACGCCTCACGTACGGAGCGCGCTGTGCTCATCGATGAGGTGTGCACCATGAACGACGGTCCCCACA
GTGCCTTATACACCATGATGAAGGACCAGTATGCCAACTACGTGGTCCAGAAGATGATTGACGTGGCGGA
GCCAGGCCAGCGGAAGATCGTCATGCATAAGATCCGGCCCCACATCGCAACTCTTCGTAAGTACACCTAT
GGCAAGCACATTCTGGCCAAGCTGGAGAAGTACTACATGAAGAACGGTGTTGACTTAGGGTGATTAATTA
AGAATTCGACCCAGCTTTCTTGTACAAAGTGGTTGATATCCAGCACAGTGGCGGCCGCTCGAGTCTAGAG
GGCCCGCGGTTCGAAGGTAAGCCTATCCCTAACCCTCTCCTCGGTCTCGATTCTACGCGTACCGGTTAGC
AATTGTTTTTTCGATGAGTTTGGACAAACCACAACTAGAATGCAGTGAAAAAAATGCTTTATTTGTGAAA
TTTGTGATGCTATTGCTTTATTTGTAACCATTATAAGCTGCAATAAACAAGTTAACAACAACAATTGCAT
TCATTTTATGTTTCAGGTTCAGGGGGAGGTGTGGGAGGTTTTTTAAAGCAAGTAAAACCTCTACAAATGT
GGTACTTAAGAGGGGGAGACCAAAGGGCGAGACGTTAAGGCCTCACGTGACATGTGAGCAAAAGGCCAGC
AAAAGGCCAGGAACCGTAAAAAGGCCGCGTTGCTGGCGTTTTTCCATAGGCTCCGCCCCCCTGACGAGCA
TCACAAAAATCGACGCTCAAGTCAGAGGTGGCGAAACCCGACAGGACTATAAAGATACCAGGCGTTTCCC
CCTGGAAGCTCCCTCGTGCGCTCTCCTGTTCCGACCCTGCCGCTTACCGGATACCTGTCCGCCTTTCTCC
CTTCGGGAAGCGTGGCGCTTTCTCATAGCTCACGCTGTAGGTATCTCAGTTCGGTGTAGGTCGTTCGCTC
CAAGCTGGGCTGTGTGCACGAACCCCCCGTTCAGCCCGACCGCTGCGCCTTATCCGGTAACTATCGTCTT
GAGTCCAACCCGGTAAGACACGACTTATCGCCACTGGCAGCAGCCACTGGTAACAGGATTAGCAGAGCGA
GGTATGTAGGCGGTGCTACAGAGTTCTTGAAGTGGTGGCCTAACTACGGCTACACTAGAAGGACAGTATT
TGGTATCTGCGCTCTGCTGAAGCCAGTTACCTTCGGAAAAAGAGTTGGTAGCTCTTGATCCGGCAAACAA
ACCACGCTGGTAGCGGTGGTTTTTTTGTTTGCAAGCAGCAGATTACGCGCAGAAAAAAAGGATCTCAAGA
AGATCCTTTGATCTTTTCTACGGGGTCTGACGCTCAGTGGAACGAAAACTCACGTTAAGGGATTTTGGTC
ATGCCGTCTCAGAAGAACTCGTCAAGAAGGCGATAGAAGGCGATGCGCTGCGAATCGGGAGCGGCGATAC
CGTAAAGCACGAGGAAGCGGTCAGCCCATTCGCCGCCAAGCTCTTCAGCAATATCACGGGTAGCCAACGC
TATGTCCTGATAGCGGTCCGCCACACCCAGCCGGCCACAGTCGATGAATCCAGAAAAGCGGCCATTTTCC
ACCATGATATTCGGCAAGCAGGCATCGCCATGGGTCACGACGAGATCCTCGCCGTCGGGCATGCTCGCCT
TGAGCCTGGCGAACAGTTCGGCTGGCGCGAGCCCCTGATGCTCTTCGTCCAGATCATCCTGATCGACAAG
ACCGGCTTCCATCCGAGTACGTGCTCGCTCGATGCGATGTTTCGCTTGGTGGTCGAATGGGCAGGTAGCC
GGATCAAGCGTATGCAGCCGCCGCATTGCATCAGCCATGATGGATACTTTCTCGGCAGGAGCAAGGTGAG
ATGACAGGAGATCCTGCCCCGGCACTTCGCCCAATAGCAGCCAGTCCCTTCCCGCTTCAGTGACAACGTC
GAGCACAGCTGCGCAAGGAACGCCCGTCGTGGCCAGCCACGATAGCCGCGCTGCCTCGTCTTGCAGTTCA
TTCAGGGCACCGGACAGGTCGGTCTTGACAAAAAGAACCGGGCGCCCCTGCGCTGACAGCCGGAACACGG
CGGCATCAGAGCAGCCGATTGTCTGTTGTGCCCAGTCATAGCCGAATAGCCTCTCCACCCAAGCGGCCGG
AGAACCTGCGTGCAATCCATCTTGTTCAATCATAATATTATTGAAGCATTTATCAGGGTTCGTCTCGTCC
CGGTCTCCTCCCATGCATG
