>Addgene plasmid #73690 | pAC1448_pmax-mRuby2_PUFa | addgene partial sequence | sequence record 139626 | chim-int-F 5'-TCTTACTGACATCCACTTTGCC-3'
AGCAGGCTCCGAATTCACCGGTGCCGCCACCATGGTGCGGGGTTCTCATCATCATCATCATCATGGTATG
GCTAGCATGACTGGTGGACAGCAAATGGGTCGGGATCTGTACGACGATGACGATAAGGATCCGATGGTGT
CTAAGGGCGAAGAGCTGATCAAGGAAAATATGCGTATGAAGGTGGTCATGGAAGGTTCGGTCAACGGCCA
CCAATTCAAATGCACAGGTGAAGGAGAAGGCAATCCGTACATGGGAACTCAAACCATGAGGATCAAAGTC
ATCGAGGGAGGACCCCTGCCATTTGCCTTTGACATTCTTGCCACGTCGTTCATGTATGGCAGCCGTACTT
TTATCAAGTACCCGAAAGGCATTCCTGATTTCTTTAAACAGTCCTTTCCTGAGGGTTTTACTTGGGAAAG
AGTTACGAGATACGAAGATGGTGGAGTCGTCACCGTCATGCAGGACACCAGCCTTGAGGATGGCTGTCTC
GTTTACCACGTCCAAGTCAGAGGGGTAAACTTTCCCTCCAATGGTCCCGTGATGCAGAAGAAGACCAAGG
GTTGGGAGCCTAATACAGAGATGATGTATCCAGCAGATGGTGGTCTGAGGGGATACACTCATATGGCACT
GAAAGTTGATGGTGGTGGCCATCTGTCTTGCTCTTTCGTAACAACTTACAGGTCAAAAAAGACCGTCGGG
AACATCAAGATGCCCGGTATCCATGCCGTTGATCACCGCCTGGAAAGGTTAGAGGAAAGTGACAATGAAA
TGTTCGTAGTACAACGCGAACACGCAGTTGCCAAGTTCGCCGGGCTTGGTGGTGGGATGG
