>Addgene plasmid #73690 | pAC1448_pmax-mRuby2_PUFa | addgene partial sequence | sequence record 139627 | V5-Rev 5'-ACCGAGGAGAGGGTTAGGGAT-3'
GAGCGGCCGCCACTGTGCTGGATATCAACCACTTTGTACAAGAAAGCTGGGTCGAATTCTTAATTAATCA
CCCTAAGTCAACACCGTTCTTCATGTAGTACTTCTCCAGCTTGGCCAGAATGTGCTTGCCATAGGTGTAC
TTACGAAGAGTTGCGATGTGGGGCCGGATCTTATGCATGACGATCTTCCGCTGGCCTGGCTCCGCCACGT
CAATCATCTTCTGGACCACGTAGTTGGCATACTGGTCCTTCATCATGGTGTATAAGGCACTGTGGGGACC
GTCGTTCATGGTGCACACCTCATCGATGAGCACAGCGCGCTCCGTACGTGAGGCGTGAGTAACACACTTC
TCCACAACATTGCTTGCAAATTTGTGCTGACTCAATACAAGTACATTGCCTCGGATTTCTGCTACAATTT
TGCTTTTATCCTCAGGACGACCGTGCTCCAGTACATGTTGGATTACATAATTTCCATATTGATCCTGTAC
CAGCTGCTCTGTGTGCTGGTGAAGCTCCTCTAAAATAGGGAGTGTCTGGTCAGGGAGACAGTGCTCCAGG
ATTCTCTGAATCACTCGGCAGCCATAAGGATGTGTGGATAAGGCAAATACCTGTCCCTTAAACGCATCGA
TGATAAATTGCAAAGACTGGGGCTGTACACATTCAATGCATTTCTGAACCACGTGATTGCCATTCTGATC
TTTCACACACTTCAAGACATGGCCATCTAGTTCCCGAACCATCTCATTCTGCTGGTCTGAAGGAATAAAC
TCAAGAGCTTTCTCGATAACACGGCTGCCATACATCTGTAGTGCCAATGACAGGACGTGGCCTCGAATCC
GTTCTGCCAAAGCCAGCTTCTGTTCAAGACTG
